Addgene plasmid #148504: pnEA-NpM-DmeIF4G_578-675-GB1_AD
Purpose: Bacterial Expression of DmeIF4G_578-675
Depositing lab: Elisa Izaurralde. Depositing organization: Max Planck Institute for Developmental Biology. Publication: The Structures of eIF4E-eIF4G Complexes Reveal an Extended Interface to Regulate Translation Initiation. Gruner S, Peter D, Weber R, Wohlbold L, Chung MY, Weichenrieder O, Valkov E, Igreja C, Izaurralde E. Mol Cell. 2016 Nov 3;64(3):467-479. doi: 10.1016/j.molcel.2016.09.020. Epub 2016 Oct 20. PubMed 27773676.
Backbone
  Vector backbone: Unknown
  Vector type: Bacterial Expression
Growth in bacteria
  Bacterial resistance: Ampicillin, 100 μg/mL
  Growth temperature: 37°C
  Growth strain: DH5alpha
  Copy number: Low Copy
Gene/Insert
  Gene/Insert name: DmeIF4G_578-675
  Species: D. melanogaster (fly)
  Entrez Gene: eIF4G1 (a.k.a. Dmel_CG10811, CG10811, Dmel\CG10811, EIF4G, EIF4G1, Eif4G, deIF4G, eIF-4G, eIF4G, eIF4g, eiF-4G, p200)
  Cloning method: Unknown
Terms and licenses: Academic/Nonprofit Terms; Industry Terms: Not Available to Industry
Depositor comments: ORF extracted from NCBI: NM_079901.3. Plasmids from this collection were made available to the research community and donated after the lab closed. Please note that the sequence provided by the depositing laboratory may be theoretical/predicted or based on Sanger sequencing results. There may be discrepancies between sequencing results obtained by Addgene and the depositor sequence. If an Addgene verified sequence is not available, please contact before placing your order to request that our lab fully sequence the plasmid.
How to cite: pnEA-NpM-DmeIF4G_578-675-GB1_AD was a gift from Elisa Izaurralde (Addgene plasmid # 148504 ; http://n2t.net/addgene:148504 ; RRID:Addgene_148504)
