[The description below was written by a language model from this plasmid's Addgene catalogue record and pLannotate feature annotations shown in this document.]
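Description:
pnEA-NpM-DmeIF4G_578-675-GB1_AD is a 7,237 nt bacterial expression plasmid for producing a fragment of Drosophila melanogaster eIF4G (residues 578–675, from the eIF4G1/CG10811 gene) in E. coli. The catalogue lists the backbone as unknown, but the annotated features point to a pBR322-derived, pET-like architecture. It has a ColE1/pMB1-type origin accompanied by the bom mobility region and the rop gene, which keeps copy number low, in line with the low-copy designation in the record. It also carries scattered remnants of the tetracycline resistance gene and its promoter, which appear to have been interrupted by the inserted cassettes. Selection is by ampicillin through the bla gene under its own promoter.

Expression is driven by a T7 promoter followed by a lac operator and the strong phage T7 gene 10 ribosome binding site, and it ends at a T7 terminator. A plasmid-borne lacI gene supplies the repressor, so transcription requires a host providing T7 RNA polymerase and is inducible with IPTG. The reading frame begins with a signal-sequence-free maltose binding protein, which stays in the cytosol and acts as an N-terminal solubility and affinity tag. An unannotated gap of about 370 nt follows, which presumably holds the eIF4G fragment and any linker sequences, although the feature table does not label them. Downstream lies the GB1 domain of streptococcal protein G, a small C-terminal solubility-enhancing partner, plus a short match to the SET1 tag that may be incidental. The associated publication concerns structures of eIF4E–eIF4G complexes, which suggests the construct was used to make recombinant eIF4G peptide for structural and binding studies.
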