Features (pLannotate 1.2.2; 20 found; start..end, strand, type, name):
    104..208     +  promoter       AmpR promoter: bla
    209..1069    +  CDS            AmpR: β-lactamase; bla; confers resistance to ampicillin, carbenicillin, and related antibiotics
   1240..1828    +  rep_origin     ori: high-copy-number ColE1/pMB1/pBR322/pUC origin of replication
   2014..2156    -  misc_feature   bom: basis of mobility region from pBR322
   2258..2449    -  CDS            rop: Rop protein, which maintains plasmids at low copy number; rop
   2466..2846    +  CDS            YPB1_ECOLX: Protein predicted: Swiss-Prot protein existence level 4. From Escherichia coli.
   3088..3712    -  CDS            TcR (fragment): tetracycline efflux protein; tet; confers resistance to tetracycline
   3727..3748    -  protein_bind   CAP binding site: CAP binding activates transcription in the presence of cAMP. E. coli catabolite activator protein
   3761..4843    -  CDS            lacI: lac repressor; lacI; The lac repressor binds to the lac operator to inhibit transcription in E. coli. This inhibition can be relieved by adding lactose or isopropyl-β-D-thiogalactopyranoside (IPTG).
   4844..4921    -  promoter       lacI promoter: lacI
   4929..5208    -  CDS            TcR (fragment): tetracycline efflux protein; tet; confers resistance to tetracycline
   5230..5248    +  promoter       T7 promoter: promoter for bacteriophage T7 RNA polymerase
   5249..5273    +  protein_bind   lac operator: The lac repressor binds to the lac operator to inhibit transcription in E. coli. This inhibition can be relieved by adding lactose or isopropyl-β-D-thiogalactopyranoside (IPTG). lac repressor encoded by lacI
   5288..5310    +  RBS            RBS: efficient ribosome binding site from bacteriophage T7 gene 10 (Olins and Rangwala, 1989)
   5321..6417    +  CDS            MBP (fragment): maltose binding protein from E. coli; malE (mutated); This version of the gene does not encode a signal sequence, so MBP will remain in the cytosol.
   6784..6941    +  CDS            GB1 (fragment): B1 domain of Streptococcal protein G effective as a solubilizing fusion partner (Cheng and Patel, 2004)
   6946..6964    +  CDS            SET1 (fragment): solubility-enhancement tag derived from T7 phage gene 10B
   6978..7025    +  terminator     T7 terminator: transcription terminator for bacteriophage T7 RNA polymerase
   7048..7152    -  CDS            TcR (fragment): tetracycline efflux protein; tet; confers resistance to tetracycline
   7200..7228    -  promoter       tet promoter: E. coli promoter for tetracycline efflux protein gene
>Addgene plasmid #148504 | pnEA-NpM-DmeIF4G_578-675-GB1_AD | depositor full sequence | sequence record 290952 | Full Sequence
TTCTTGAAGACGAAAGGGCCTCGTGATACGCCTATTTTTATAGGTTAATGTCATGATAATAATGGTTTCT
TAGACGTCAGGTGGCACTTTTCGGGGAAATGTGCGCGGAACCCCTATTTGTTTATTTTTCTAAATACATT
CAAATATGTATCCGCTCATGAGACAATAACCCTGATAAATGCTTCAATAATATTGAAAAAGGAAGAGTAT
GAGTATTCAACATTTCCGTGTCGCCCTTATTCCCTTTTTTGCGGCATTTTGCCTTCCTGTTTTTGCTCAC
CCAGAAACGCTGGTGAAAGTAAAAGATGCTGAAGATCAGTTGGGTGCACGAGTGGGTTACATCGAACTGG
ATCTCAACAGCGGTAAGATCCTTGAGAGTTTTCGCCCCGAAGAACGTTTTCCAATGATGAGCACTTTTAA
AGTTCTGCTATGTGGCGCGGTATTATCCCGTGTTGACGCCGGGCAAGAGCAACTCGGTCGCCGCATACAC
TATTCTCAGAATGACTTGGTTGAGTACTCACCAGTCACAGAAAAGCATCTTACGGATGGCATGACAGTAA
GAGAATTATGCAGTGCTGCCATAACCATGAGTGATAACACTGCGGCCAACTTACTTCTGACAACGATCGG
AGGACCGAAGGAGCTAACCGCTTTTTTGCACAACATGGGGGATCATGTAACTCGCCTTGATCGTTGGGAA
CCGGAGCTGAATGAAGCCATACCAAACGACGAGCGTGACACCACGATGCCTGCAGCAATGGCAACAACGT
TGCGCAAACTATTAACTGGCGAACTACTTACTCTAGCTTCCCGGCAACAATTAATAGACTGGATGGAGGC
GGATAAAGTTGCAGGACCACTTCTGCGCTCGGCCCTTCCGGCTGGCTGGTTTATTGCTGATAAATCTGGA
GCCGGTGAGCGTGGGTCTCGCGGTATCATTGCAGCACTGGGGCCAGATGGTAAGCCCTCCCGTATCGTAG
TTATCTACACGACGGGGAGTCAGGCAACTATGGATGAACGAAATAGACAGATCGCTGAGATAGGTGCCTC
ACTGATTAAGCATTGGTAACTGTCAGACCAAGTTTACTCATATATACTTTAGATTGATTTAAAACTTCAT
TTTTAATTTAAAAGGATCTAGGTGAAGATCCTTTTTGATAATCTCATGACCAAAATCCCTTAACGTGAGT
TTTCGTTCCACTGAGCGTCAGACCCCGTAGAAAAGATCAAAGGATCTTCTTGAGATCCTTTTTTTCTGCG
CGTAATCTGCTGCTTGCAAACAAAAAAACCACCGCTACCAGCGGTGGTTTGTTTGCCGGATCAAGAGCTA
CCAACTCTTTTTCCGAAGGTAACTGGCTTCAGCAGAGCGCAGATACCAAATACTGTCCTTCTAGTGTAGC
CGTAGTTAGGCCACCACTTCAAGAACTCTGTAGCACCGCCTACATACCTCGCTCTGCTAATCCTGTTACC
AGTGGCTGCTGCCAGTGGCGATAAGTCGTGTCTTACCGGGTTGGACTCAAGACGATAGTTACCGGATAAG
GCGCAGCGGTCGGGCTGAACGGGGGGTTCGTGCACACAGCCCAGCTTGGAGCGAACGACCTACACCGAAC
TGAGATACCTACAGCGTGAGCTATGAGAAAGCGCCACGCTTCCCGAAGGGAGAAAGGCGGACAGGTATCC
GGTAAGCGGCAGGGTCGGAACAGGAGAGCGCACGAGGGAGCTTCCAGGGGGAAACGCCTGGTATCTTTAT
AGTCCTGTCGGGTTTCGCCACCTCTGACTTGAGCGTCGATTTTTGTGATGCTCGTCAGGGGGGCGGAGCC
TATGGAAAAACGCCAGCAACGCGGCCTTTTTACGGTTCCTGGCCTTTTGCTGGCCTTTTGCTCACATGTT
CTTTCCTGCGTTATCCCCTGATTCTGTGGATAACCGTATTACCGCCTTTGAGTGAGCTGATACCGCTCGC
CGCAGCCGAACGACCGAGCGCAGCGAGTCAGTGAGCGAGGAAGCGGAAGAGCGCCTGATGCGGTATTTTC
TCCTTACGCATCTGTGCGGTATTTCACACCGCATATATGGTGCACTCTCAGTACAATCTGCTCTGATGCC
GCATAGTTAAGCCAGTATACACTCCGCTATCGCTACGTGACTGGGTCATGGCTGCGCCCCGACACCCGCC
AACACCCGCTGACGCGCCCTGACGGGCTTGTCTGCTCCCGGCATCCGCTTACAGACAAGCTGTGACCGTC
TCCGGGAGCTGCATGTGTCAGAGGTTTTCACCGTCATCACCGAAACGCGCGAGGCAGCTGCGGTAAAGCT
CATCAGCGTGGTCGTGAAGCGATTCACAGATGTCTGCCTGTTCATCCGCGTCCAGCTCGTTGAGTTTCTC
CAGAAGCGTTAATGTCTGGCTTCTGATAAAGCGGGCCATGTTAAGGGCGGTTTTTTCCTGTTTGGTCACT
GATGCCTCCGTGTAAGGGGGATTTCTGTTCATGGGGGTAATGATACCGATGAAACGAGAGAGGATGCTCA
CGATACGGGTTACTGATGATGAACATGCCCGGTTACTGGAACGTTGTGAGGGTAAACAACTGGCGGTATG
GATGCGGCGGGACCAGAGAAAAATCACTCAGGGTCAATGCCAGCGCTTCGTTAATACAGATGTAGGTGTT
CCACAGGGTAGCCAGCAGCATCCTGCGATGCAGATCCGGAACATAATGGTGCAGGGCGCTGACTTCCGCG
TTTCCAGACTTTACGAAACACGGAAACCGAAGACCATTCATGTTGTTGCTCAGGTCGCAGACGTTTTGCA
GCAGCAGTCGCTTCACGTTCGCTCGCGTATCGGTGATTCATTCTGCTAACCAGTAAGGCAACCCCGCCAG
CCTAGCCGGGTCCTCAACGACAGGAGCACGATCATGCGCACCCGTGGCCAGGACCCAACGCTGCCCGAGA
TGCGCCGCGTGCGGCTGCTGGAGATGGCGGACGCGATGGATATGTTCTGCCAAGGGTTGGTTTGCGCATT
CACAGTTCTCCGCAAGAATTGATTGGCTCCAATTCTTGGAGTGGTGAATCCGTTAGCGAGGTGCCGCCGG
CTTCCATTCAGGTCGAGGTGGCCCGGCTCCATGCACCGCGACGCAACGCGGGGAGGCAGACAAGGTATAG
GGCGGCGCCTACAATCCATGCCAACCCGTTCCATGTGCTCGCCGAGGCGGCATAAATCGCCGTGACGATC
AGCGGTCCAGTGATCGAAGTTAGGCTGGTAAGAGCCGCGAGCGATCCTTGAAGCTGTCCCTGATGGTCGT
CATCTACCTGCCTGGACAGCATGGCCTGCAACGCGGGCATCCCGATGCCGCCGGAAGCGAGAAGAATCAT
AATGGGGAAGGCCATCCAGCCTCGCGTCGCGAACGCCAGCAAGACGTAGCCCAGCGCGTCGGCCGCCATG
CCGGCGATAATGGCCTGCTTCTCGCCGAAACGTTTGGTGGCGGGACCAGTGACGAAGGCTTGAGCGAGGG
CGTGCAAGATTCCGAATACCGCAAGCGACAGGCCGATCATCGTCGCGCTCCAGCGAAAGCGGTCCTCGCC
GAAAATGACCCAGAGCGCTGCCGGCACCTGTCCTACGAGTTGCATGATAAAGAAGACAGTCATAAGTGCG
GCGACGATAGTCATGCCCCGCGCCCACCGGAAGGAGCTGACTGGGTTGAAGGCTCTCAAGGGCATCGGTC
GAGATCCCGGTGCCTAATGAGTGAGCTAACTTACATTAATTGCGTTGCGCTCACTGCCCGCTTTCCAGTC
GGGAAACCTGTCGTGCCAGCTGCATTAATGAATCGGCCAACGCGCGGGGAGAGGCGGTTTGCGTATTGGG
CGCCAGGGTGGTTTTTCTTTTCACCAGTGAGACGGGCAACAGCTGATTGCCCTTCACCGCCTGGCCCTGA
GAGAGTTGCAGCAAGCGGTCCACGCTGGTTTGCCCCAGCAGGCGAAAATCCTGTTTGATGGTGGTTAACG
GCGGGATATAACATGAGCTGTCTTCGGTATCGTCGTATCCCACTACCGAGATATCCGCACCAACGCGCAG
CCCGGACTCGGTAATGGCGCGCATTGCGCCCAGCGCCATCTGATCGTTGGCAACCAGCATCGCAGTGGGA
ACGATGCCCTCATTCAGCATTTGCATGGTTTGTTGAAAACCGGACATGGCACTCCAGTCGCCTTCCCGTT
CCGCTATCGGCTGAATTTGATTGCGAGTGAGATATTTATGCCAGCCAGCCAGACGCAGACGCGCCGAGAC
AGAACTTAATGGGCCCGCTAACAGCGCGATTTGCTGGTGACCCAATGCGACCAGATGCTCCACGCCCAGT
CGCGTACCGTCTTCATGGGAGAAAATAATACTGTTGATGGGTGTCTGGTCAGAGACATCAAGAAATAACG
CCGGAACATTAGTGCAGGCAGCTTCCACAGCAATGGCATCCTGGTCATCCAGCGGATAGTTAATGATCAG
CCCACTGACGCGTTGCGCGAGAAGATTGTGCACCGCCGCTTTACAGGCTTCGACGCCGCTTCGTTCTACC
ATCGACACCACCACGCTGGCACCCAGTTGATCGGCGCGAGATTTAATCGCCGCGACAATTTGCGACGGCG
CGTGCAGGGCCAGACTGGAGGTGGCAACGCCAATCAGCAACGACTGTTTGCCCGCCAGTTGTTGTGCCAC
GCGGTTGGGAATGTAATTCAGCTCCGCCATCGCCGCTTCCACTTTTTCCCGCGTTTTCGCAGAAACGTGG
CTGGCCTGGTTCACCACGCGGGAAACGGTCTGATAAGAGACACCGGCATACTCTGCGACATCGTATAACG
TTACTGGTTTCACATTCACCACCCTGAATTGACTCTCTTCCGGGCGCTATCATGCCATACCGCGAAAGGT
TTTGCGCCATTCGATGGTGTCCGGGATCTCGACGCTCTCCCTTATGCGACTCCTGCATTAGGAAGCAGCC
CAGTAGTAGGTTGAGGCCGTTGAGCACCGCCGCCGCAAGGAATGGTGCATGCAAGGAGATGGCGCCCAAC
AGTCCCCCGGCCACGGGGCCTGCCACCATACCCACGCCGAAACAAGCGCTCATGAGCCCGAAGTGGCGAG
CCCGATCTTCCCCATCGGTGATGTCGGCGATATAGGCGCCAGCAACCGCACCTGTGGCGCCGGTGATGCC
GGCCACGATGCGTCCGGCGTAGAGGATCGAGATCTCGATCCCGCGAAATTAATACGACTCACTATAGGGG
AATTGTGAGCGGATAACAATTCCCCACTAGTAATAATTTTGTTTAACTTTAAGAAGGAGATATACCATGG
AAACTGAAGAAGGTAAACTGGTAATCTGGATTAACGGCGATAAAGGCTATAACGGTCTCGCTGAAGTCGG
TAAGAAATTCGAGAAAGATACCGGAATTAAAGTCACCGTTGAGCATCCGGATAAACTGGAAGAGAAATTC
CCACAGGTTGCGGCAACTGGCGATGGCCCTGACATTATCTTCTGGGCACACGACCGCTTTGGTGGCTACG
CTCAATCTGGCCTGTTGGCTGAAATCACCCCGGACAAAGCGTTCCAGGACAAGCTGTATCCGTTTACCTG
GGATGCCGTACGTTACAACGGCAAGCTGATTGCTTACCCGATCGCTGTTGAAGCGTTATCGCTGATTTAT
AACAAAGACCTGCTGCCGAACCCGCCAAAAACCTGGGAAGAGATCCCGGCGCTGGATAAAGAACTGAAAG
CGAAAGGTAAGAGCGCCCTGATGTTCAACCTGCAAGAACCGTACTTCACCTGGCCGCTGATTGCTGCTGA
CGGGGGTTATGCGTTCAAGTATGAAAACGGCAAGTACGACATTAAAGACGTGGGCGTGGATAACGCTGGC
GCGAAAGCGGGTCTGACCTTCCTGGTTGACCTGATTAAAAACAAACACATGAATGCAGACACCGATTACT
CCATCGCAGAAGCTGCCTTTAATAAAGGCGAAACAGCGATGACCATCAACGGCCCGTGGGCATGGTCCAA
CATCGACACCAGCAAAGTGAATTATGGTGTAACGGTACTGCCGACCTTCAAGGGTCAACCATCCAAACCG
TTCGTTGGCGTGCTGAGCGCAGGTATTAACGCCGCCAGTCCGAACAAAGAGCTGGCAAAAGAGTTCCTCG
AAAACTATCTGCTGACTGATGAAGGTCTGGAAGCGGTTAATAAAGACAAACCGCTGGGTGCCGTAGCGCT
GAAGTCTTACGAGGAAGAGTTGGCGAAAGATCCACGTATTGCCGCCACGATGGAAAACGCCCAGAAAGGT
GAAATCATGCCGAACATCCCGCAGATGTCCGCTTTCTGGTATGCCGTGCGTACTGCGGTGATCAACGCCG
CCAGCGGTCGTCAGACTGTCGATGAAGCCCTTAAAGACGCGCAGACTGGTACCGGCAGCGGCCTGGAAGT
TCTGTTCCAGGGGCCCCATATGCTCGAGCCAGAGACTACCCTTAACGATAAACAGGACTCTACTGACCTA
AAAGTGAAAGTGTCTGCGAAAATTTCATCTATCATAAACTATAATGAGGGTCAATGGTCACCAAACAATC
CAAGCGGAAAAAAACAATACGACCGAGAACAGTTATTACAGTTACGCGAGGTTAAGGCCTCACGTATACA
ACCAGAGGTAAAAAATGTGTCTATTCTTCCTCAACCAAACTTAATGCCATCATTTATTCGAAATAACAAT
AATAACAAGCGAGTACAATCGATGGTTGGTATTATTGGCAATGGATCCGCTAGCGGCATGCAGTACAAAC
TTATCCTGAACGGTAAAACCCTGAAAGGTGAAACCACCACCGAAGCTGTTGACGCTGCTACCGCGGAAAA
AGTTTTCAAACAGTACGCTAACGACAACGGTGTTGACGGTGAATGGACCTACGACGACGCTACCAAAACC
TACACCGTAACGGAATGAGTTGGCTGCTGCCACCCGCTGAGCAATAACTAGCATAACCCCTTGGGGCCTC
TAAACGGGTCTTGAGGGGTTTTTTGCTGAAAGGAGGAACTATATCCGGATATCCCGCAAGAGGCCCGGCA
GTACCGGCATAACCAAGCCTATGCCTACAGCATCCAGGGTGACGGTGCCGAGGATGACGATGAGCGCATT
GTTAGATTTCATACACGGTGCCTGACTGCGTTAGCAATTTAACTGTGATAAACTACCGCATTAAAGCTTA
TCGATGATAAGCTGTCAAACATGAGAA
